>Addgene plasmid #165063 | pILGFP1D5 | addgene full sequence | sequence record 369680 | Addgene NGS Result
AATAACTCGAAAATTCTGCGTTCGTTAAAGCTTTCGAGAAGGATATTATTTACTAGTAGGACTATTTGCA
AAGGGAAGGGATGCTAAGGTAGAGGGTGAACGTTACAGAAAAGCAGGCTGGGAAGCATATTTGAGAAGAT
GCGGCCAGCAAAACTAAAAAACTGTATTATAAGTAAATGCATGTATACTAAACTCACAAATTAGAGCTTC
AATTTAATTATATCAGTTATTACCCGGGAATCTCGGTCGTAATGATTTAAATGCATGCAAGCTTGGCGTA
ATCATGGTCATAGCTGTTTCCTGTGTGAAATTGTTATCCGCTCACAATTCCACACAACATACGAGCCGGA
AGCATAAAGTGTAAAGCCTGGGGTGCCTAATGAGTGAGCTAACTCACATTAATTGCGTTGCGCTCACTGC
CCGCTTTCCAGTCGGGAAACCTGTCGTGCCAGCTGCATTAATGAATCGGCCAACGCGCGGGGAGAGGCGG
TTTGCGTATTGGGCGCTCTTCCGCTTCCTCGCTCACTGACTCGCTGCGCTCGGTCGTTCGGCTGCGGCGA
GCGGTATCAGCTCACTCAAAGGCGGTAATACGGTTATCCACAGAATCAGGGGATAACGCAGGAAAGAACA
TGTGAGCAAAAGGCCAGCAAAAGGCCAGGAACCGTAAAAAGGCCGCGTTGCTGGCGTTTTTCCATAGGCT
CCGCCCCCCTGACGAGCATCACAAAAATCGACGCTCAAGTCAGAGGTGGCGAAACCCGACAGGACTATAA
AGATACCAGGCGTTTCCCCCTGGAAGCTCCCTCGTGCGCTCTCCTGTTCCGACCCTGCCGCTTACCGGAT
ACCTGTCCGCCTTTCTCCCTTCGGGAAGCGTGGCGCTTTCTCATAGCTCACGCTGTAGGTATCTCAGTTC
GGTGTAGGTCGTTCGCTCCAAGCTGGGCTGTGTGCACGAACCCCCCGTTCAGCCCGACCGCTGCGCCTTA
TCCGGTAACTATCGTCTTGAGTCCAACCCGGTAAGACACGACTTATCGCCACTGGCAGCAGCCACTGGTA
ACAGGATTAGCAGAGCGAGGTATGTAGGCGGTGCTACAGAGTTCTTGAAGTGGTGGCCTAACTACGGCTA
CACTAGAAGAACAGTATTTGGTATCTGCGCTCTGCTGAAGCCAGTTACCTTCGGAAAAAGAGTTGGTAGC
TCTTGATCCGGCAAACAAACCACCGCTGGTAGCGGTGGTTTTTTTGTTTGCAAGCAGCAGATTACGCGCA
GAAAAAAAGGATCTCAAGAAGATCCTTTGATCTTTTCTACGGGGTCTGACGCTCAGTGGAACGAAAACTC
ACGTTAAGGGATTTTGGTCATGAGATTATCAAAAAGGATCTTCACCTAGATCCTTTTAAATTAAAAATGA
AGTTTTAAATCAATCTAAAGTATATATGAGTAAACTTGGTCTGACAGTTACCAATGCTTAATCAGTGAGG
CACCTATCTCAGCGATCTGTCTATTTCGTTCATCCATAGTTGCCTGACTCCCCGTCGTGTAGATAACTAC
GATACGGGAGGGCTTACCATCTGGCCCCAGTGCTGCAATGATACCGCGAGACCCACGCTCACCGGCTCCA
GATTTATCAGCAATAAACCAGCCAGCCGGAAGGGCCGAGCGCAGAAGTGGTCCTGCAACTTTATCCGCCT
CCATCCAGTCTATTAATTGTTGCCGGGAAGCTAGAGTAAGTAGTTCGCCAGTTAATAGTTTGCGCAACGT
TGTTGCCATTGCTACAGGCATCGTGGTGTCACGCTCGTCGTTTGGTATGGCTTCATTCAGCTCCGGTTCC
CAACGATCAAGGCGAGTTACATGATCCCCCATGTTGTGCAAAAAAGCGGTTAGCTCCTTCGGTCCTCCGA
TCGTTGTCAGAAGTAAGTTGGCCGCAGTGTTATCACTCATGGTTATGGCAGCACTGCATAATTCTCTTAC
TGTCATGCCATCCGTAAGATGCTTTTCTGTGACTGGTGAGTACTCAACCAAGTCATTCTGAGAATAGTGT
ATGCGGCGACCGAGTTGCTCTTGCCCGGCGTCAATACGGGATAATACCGCGCCACATAGCAGAACTTTAA
AAGTGCTCATCATTGGAAAACGTTCTTCGGGGCGAAAACTCTCAAGGATCTTACCGCTGTTGAGATCCAG
TTCGATGTAACCCACTCGTGCACCCAACTGATCTTCAGCATCTTTTACTTTCACCAGCGTTTCTGGGTGA
GCAAAAACAGGAAGGCAAAATGCCGCAAAAAAGGGAATAAGGGCGACACGGAAATGTTGAATACTCATAC
TCTTCCTTTTTCAATATTATTGAAGCATTTATCAGGGTTATTGTCTCATGAGCGGATACATATTTGAATG
TATTTAGAAAAATAAACAAATAGGGGTTCCGCGCACATTTCCCCGAAAAGTGCCACCTGACGTCTAAGAA
ACCATTATTATCATGACATTAACCTATAAAAATAGGCGTATCACGAGGCCCTTTCGTCTCGCGCGTTTCG
GTGATGACGGTGAAAACCTCTGACACATGCAGCTCCCGGAGACGGTCACAGCTTGTCTGTAAGCGGATGC
CGGGAGCAGACAAGCCCGTCAGGGCGCGTCAGCGGGTGTTGGCGGGTGTCGGGGCTGGCTTAACTATGCG
GCATCAGAGCAGATTGTACTGAGAGTGCACCATATGCGGTGTGAAATACCGCACAGATGCGTAAGGAGAA
AATACCGCATCAGGCGCCATTCGCCATTCAGGCTGCGCAACTGTTGGGAAGGGCGATCGGTGCGGGCCTC
TTCGCTATTACGCCAGCTGGCGAAAGGGGGATGTGCTGCAAGGCGATTAAGTTGGGTAACGCCAGGGTTT
TCCCAGTCACGACGTTGTAAAACGACGGCCAGTGAATTCATTTAAATTTTTTTGATTCGGTAATCTCCGA
ACAGAAGGAAGAACGAAGGAAGGAGCACAGACTTAGATTGGTATATATACGCATATGTAGTGTTGAAGAA
ACATGAAATTGCCCAGTATTCTTAACCCAACTGCACAGAACAAAAACCTGCAGGAAACGAAGATAAAACA
TGTCCACAAAATCATATACCAGTAGAGCTGAGACTCATGCAAGTCCGGTTGCATCGAAACTTTTACGTTT
AATGGATGAAAAGAAGACCAATTTGTGTGCTTCTCTTGACGTTCGTTCGACTGATGAGCTATTGAAACTT
GTTGAAACGTTGGGTCCATACATTTGCCTTTTGAAAACACACGTTGATATCTTGGATGATTTCAGTTATG
AGGGTACTGTCGTTCCATTGAAAGCATTGGCAGAGAAATACAAGTTCTTGATATTTGAGGACAGAAAATT
CGCCGATATCGGTAACACAGTCAAATTACAATATACATCGGGCGTTTACCGTATCGCAGAATGGTCTGAT
ATCACCAACGCCCACGGGGTTACTGGTGCTGGTATTGTTGCTGGCTTGAAACAAGGTGCGCAAGAGGTCA
CCAAAGAACCAAGGGGATTATTGATGCTTGCTGAATTGTCTTCCAAGGGTTCTCTAGCACACGGTGAATA
TACTAAGGGTACCGTTGATATTGCAAAGAGTGATAAAGATTTCGTTATTGGGTTCATTGCTCAGAACGAT
ATGGGAGGAAGAGAAGAAGGGTTTGATTGGCTAATCATGACCCCAGGTGTAGGTTTAGACGACAAAGGCG
ATGCATTGGGTCAGCAGTACAGAACCGTCGACGAAGTTGTAAGTGGTGGATCAGATATCATCATTGTTGG
CAGAGGACTTTTCGCCAAGGGTAGAGATCCTAAGGTTGAAGGTGAAAGATACAGAAATGCTGGATGGGAA
GCGTACCAAAAGAGAATCAGCGCTCCCCATTAATTATACAGGAAACTTAATAGAACAAATCACATATTTA
ATCTAATAGCCACCTGCATTGGCACGGTGCAACACTACTTCAACTTCATCTTACAAAAAGATCACGTGAT
CTGTTGTATTGGGATCTCTAGACCTAATAACTTCGTATAGCATACATTATACGAAGTTATATTAAGGGTT
GCTCGAGAAAGAGCTCAAAATGGGATCCTCTAAAGGTGAAGAATTATTCACTGGTGTTGTCCCAATTTTG
GTTGAATTAGATGGTGATGTTAATGGTCACAAATTTTCTGTCTCCGGTGAAGGTGAAGGTGATGCTACTT
ACGGTAAATTGACCTTAAAATTTATTTGTACTACTGGTAAATTGCCAGTTCCATGGCCAACCTTAGTCAC
TACTTTCGGTTATGGTGTTCAATGTTTTGCGAGATACCCAGATCATATGAAACAACATGACTTTTTCAAG
TCTGCCATGCCAGAAGGTTATGTTCAAGAAAGAACTATTTTTTTCAAAGATGACGGTAACTACAAGACCA
GAGCTGAAGTCAAGTTTGAAGGTGATACCTTAGTTAATAGAATCGAATTAAAAGGTATTGATTTTAAAGA
AGATGGTAACATTTTAGGTCACAAATTGGAATACAACTATAACTCTCACAATGTTTACATCATGGCTGAC
AAACAAAAGAATGGTATCAAAGTTAACTTCAAAATTAGACACAACATTGAAGATGGTTCTGTTCAATTAG
CTGACCATTATCAACAAAATACTCCAATTGGTGATGGTCCAGTCTTGTTACCAGACAACCATTACTTATC
CACTCAATCTGCCTTATCCAAAGATCCAAACGAAAAGAGAGACCACATGGTCTTGTTAGAATTTGTTACT
GCTGCTGGTATTACCCATGGTATGGATGAATTGTACAAAAGATCTTAAATTGAATTGAATTGAAATCGAT
AGATCAATTTTTTTCTTTTCTCTTTCCCCATCCTTTACGCTAAAATAATAGTTTATTTTATTTTTTGAAT
ATTTTTTATTTATATACGTATATATAGACTATTATTTATCTTTTAATGATTATTAAGATTTTTATTAAAA
AAAAATTCGCTCCTCTTTTAATGCCTTTATGCAGTTTTTTTTTCCCATTCGATATTTCTATGTTCGGGTT
CAGCGTATTTTAAGTTT
Features (pLannotate 1.2.2; 16 found; start..end, strand, type, name):
     58..157     +  CDS            URA3 (fragment): orotidine-5'-phosphate decarboxylase, required for uracil biosynthesis; S. cerevisiae URA3; yeast auxotrophic marker, counterselectable with 5-fluoroorotic acid (5-FOA)
    311..327     -  protein_bind   lac operator: The lac repressor binds to the lac operator to inhibit transcription in E. coli. This inhibition can be relieved by adding lactose or isopropyl-β-D-thiogalactopyranoside (IPTG). lac repressor encoded by lacI
    335..365     -  promoter       lac promoter: promoter for the E. coli lac operon
    380..401     -  protein_bind   CAP binding site: CAP binding activates transcription in the presence of cAMP. E. coli catabolite activator protein
    414..506     -  CDS            lacI (fragment): lac repressor; lacI; The lac repressor binds to the lac operator to inhibit transcription in E. coli. This inhibition can be relieved by adding lactose or isopropyl-β-D-thiogalactopyranoside (IPTG).
    689..1277    -  rep_origin     ori: high-copy-number ColE1/pMB1/pBR322/pUC origin of replication
   1448..2308    -  CDS            AmpR: β-lactamase; bla; confers resistance to ampicillin, carbenicillin, and related antibiotics
   2309..2413    -  promoter       AmpR promoter: bla
   2508..2543    +  CDS            rop (fragment): Rop protein, which maintains plasmids at low copy number; rop
   2645..2744    +  misc_feature   bom (fragment): basis of mobility region from pBR322
   2750..2907    -  CDS            lacZα (fragment): LacZα fragment of β-galactosidase; lacZ fragment
   2914..3077    +  promoter       URA3 promoter (fragment): S. cerevisiae URA3
   3080..3865    +  CDS            URA3: PYRF_YEAST - Experimental evidence at protein level: Swiss-Prot protein existence level 1. From Saccharomyces cerevisiae (strain ATCC 204508 / S288c) (Baker's yeast).
   4017..4050    +  protein_bind   loxP: Cre-mediated recombination occurs in the 8-bp core sequence (GCATACAT). Cre recombinase
   4089..4799    +  CDS            GFPmut3: GFPmut3 is a basic (constitutively fluorescent) green fluorescent protein published in 1996, derived from Aequorea victoria. It is reported to be a very rapidly-maturing weak dimer.
   4809..22      +  terminator     PGK1 terminator (across the origin): S. cerevisae PGK1; transcription terminator for 3-phosphoglycerate kinase gene
