[The description below was written by a language model from this plasmid's Addgene catalogue record and pLannotate feature annotations shown in this document.]
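Description:
pILGFP1D5 is a yeast promoter-characterisation vector built on the pUC19 backbone and catalogued as an empty backbone. In E. coli it is maintained at high copy through the ColE1/pUC origin and selected with ampicillin via the β-lactamase gene and its native promoter. Remnants of the pUC lac region (lac promoter and operator, CAP site, lacZα fragment) and short lacI, rop and bom fragments are also annotated. No yeast replication origin (2μ or CEN/ARS) appears in the feature table. The cassette is bounded by a URA3 promoter fragment at one end and URA3 3' sequence at the other (listed as T-URA3 in the insert name and annotated as a short URA3 fragment). This suggests the plasmid is intended for chromosomal integration at the URA3 locus, although the record does not say so explicitly.

The payload, as named in the record, reads P-URA3>KlURA3>T-AgTEF1, followed by yEGFP>T-PGK1. The URA3 promoter drives a URA3 marker, described in the catalogue as the Kluyveromyces lactis gene although the automated annotation matched it to the S. cerevisiae protein. This marker complements uracil auxotrophy and is counterselectable with 5-FOA. Downstream lie a single loxP site and then the yeast-enhanced GFP coding sequence (annotated as GFPmut3, the variant from which yEGFP derives), terminated by the PGK1 terminator. No promoter is annotated upstream of the reporter, consistent with the empty-backbone design: a candidate yeast promoter is cloned in front of yEGFP, and fluorescence then reports its strength or regulation. The associated work concerned auxin-mediated protein depletion for metabolic engineering in terpene-producing yeast.
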