Addgene plasmid #165063: pILGFP1D5
Purpose: (Empty Backbone) Characterisation of yeast promoter using yEGFP as reporter gene and PGK1 terminator
Depositing lab: Claudia Vickers. Depositing organization: University of Queensland. Publication: Auxin-mediated protein depletion for metabolic engineering in terpene-producing yeast. Lu Z, Peng B, Ebert BE, Dumsday G, Vickers CE. Nat Commun. 2021 Feb 16;12(1):1051. doi: 10.1038/s41467-021-21313-1. PubMed 33594068.
Backbone
  Vector backbone: pUC19
  Vector type: Yeast Expression
Growth in bacteria
  Bacterial resistance: Ampicillin, 100 μg/mL
  Growth temperature: 37°C
  Growth strain: DH5alpha
  Copy number: High Copy
Gene/Insert
  Gene/Insert name: P-URA3>KlURA3>T-AgTEF1- yEGFP>T-PGK1-T-URA3
Terms and licenses: Academic/Nonprofit Terms; Industry Terms: Not Available to Industry
How to cite: pILGFP1D5 was a gift from Claudia Vickers (Addgene plasmid # 165063 ; http://n2t.net/addgene:165063 ; RRID:Addgene_165063)
